Addgene plasmid #108141: mTagBFP2-FKBP-CYB5Atail
Purpose: For recruitment of ER
Depositing lab: Gerry Hammond. Publication: SAC1 degrades its lipid substrate PtdIns4P in the endoplasmic reticulum to maintain a steep chemical gradient with donor membranes. Zewe JP, Wills RC, Sangappa S, Goulden BD, Hammond GR. Elife. 2018 Feb 20;7. pii: 35588. doi: 10.7554/eLife.35588. 35588 PubMed 29461204.
Backbone
  Vector backbone: pmTagBFP2-C1
  Vector type: Mammalian Expression
Growth in bacteria
  Bacterial resistance: Kanamycin, 50 μg/mL
  Growth temperature: 37°C
  Growth strain: DH5alpha
  Copy number: High Copy
Gene/Insert
  Gene/Insert name: mTagBFP2:FKBP1A(3-108):[GGSA]4GG:CYB5A(100-134)
  Species: H. sapiens (human)
  Mutation: CYB5A(100-134)
  Entrez Gene: CYB5A (a.k.a. CYB5, MCB5, METAG); FKBP1A (a.k.a. FKBP-12, FKBP-1A, FKBP1, FKBP12, PKC12, PKCI2, PPIASE)
  Promoter: CMV
  Cloning method: Gibson Cloning
Terms and licenses: Academic/Nonprofit Terms; Industry Terms: Not Available to Industry
How to cite: mTagBFP2-FKBP-CYB5Atail was a gift from Gerry Hammond (Addgene plasmid # 108141 ; http://n2t.net/addgene:108141 ; RRID:Addgene_108141)
