[The description below was written by a language model from this plasmid's Addgene catalogue record and pLannotate feature annotations shown in this document.]
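Description:
mTagBFP2-FKBP-CYB5Atail is a 5,229 bp mammalian expression plasmid built by Gibson cloning on the pmTagBFP2-C1 backbone. It is maintained in E. coli at high copy from a ColE1/pUC-type origin and also carries an f1 phage origin. Selection relies on a single NeoR/KanR (Tn5 aminoglycoside phosphotransferase) gene preceded by both a bacterial bla-type promoter and the SV40 enhancer/early promoter and followed by the HSV TK polyadenylation signal, so the same cassette gives kanamycin resistance in bacteria and can give G418 resistance in mammalian cells. The depositor and sequencing-derived records are the same length and show the same features, offset by one nucleotide.

The payload is one fusion protein driven by the CMV immediate early enhancer and promoter and terminated by the SV40 poly(A) signal. It consists of the monomeric blue fluorescent protein mTagBFP2 at the N-terminus, residues 3-108 of human FKBP1A (FKBP12), a flexible [GGSA]4GG linker, and residues 100-134 of human cytochrome b5 (CYB5A). That C-terminal segment is the tail-anchor region that inserts cytochrome b5 into the endoplasmic reticulum membrane, which should leave FKBP and the fluorophore facing the cytosol. The automated annotation labels this fragment by its mouse homologue, but the catalogue entry lists the insert as human. Short hits annotated as large T antigen, ble and bGH poly(A) fragments are most likely backbone remnants rather than functional parts.

The stated purpose is recruitment of the ER. FKBP is one half of the standard rapamycin-induced dimerisation system, so this ER-anchored FKBP would typically be paired with an FRB-fused partner on another membrane, although the record does not name that partner. The associated study concerns SAC1 and PtdIns4P turnover at the ER.
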