Features (pLannotate 1.2.2; 16 found; start..end, strand, type, name):
     61..364     +  enhancer       CMV enhancer: human cytomegalovirus immediate early enhancer
    365..568     +  promoter       CMV promoter: human cytomegalovirus (CMV) immediate early promoter
    617..1315    +  CDS            TagBFP: monomeric blue fluorescent protein mammalian codon-optimized
   1315..1332    +  misc_feature   MCS (fragment): multiple cloning site
   1373..1695    +  CDS            FKBP (fragment): human FK506-binding protein FKBP12
   1762..1884    +  CDS            Cyb5a (fragment): CYB5_MOUSE - Also known as Cyb5. Experimental evidence at protein level: Swiss-Prot protein existence level 1. Cytochrome b5 is a membrane-bound hemoprotein functioning as an electron carrier for several membrane-bound oxygenases. It is also involved in several steps of the sterol biosynthesis pathway, particularly in the C-5 double bond introduction during the C-5 desaturation. From Mus musculus (Mouse).
   1910..1994    +  CDS            large T antigen (fragment): large T antigen from SV40 (simian virus 40)
   2017..2138    +  polyA_signal   SV40 poly(A) signal: SV40 polyadenylation signal
   2172..2600    -  rep_origin     f1 ori (sequence partly withheld): f1 bacteriophage origin of replication; arrow indicates direction of (+) strand synthesis
   2627..2731    +  promoter       AmpR promoter: bla
   2733..3090    +  promoter       SV40 promoter: SV40 enhancer and early promoter
   3125..3919    +  CDS            NeoR/KanR: aminoglycoside phosphotransferase from Tn5; aph(3')-II (or nptII); confers resistance to neomycin, kanamycin, and G418 (Geneticin®)
   3940..4092    +  CDS            ble (fragment): BLE_KLEPN - Experimental evidence at protein level: Swiss-Prot protein existence level 1. Binding protein with a strong affinity to the bleomycin family of antibiotics. Binds to CL990; an antimitotic-antibiotic compound. From Klebsiella pneumoniae.
   4151..4198    +  polyA_signal   HSV TK poly(A) signal: herpes simplex virus thymidine kinase polyadenylation signal (Cole and Stacy, 1985)
   4289..4305    -  polyA_signal   bGH poly(A) signal (fragment): bovine growth hormone polyadenylation signal
   4527..5115    +  rep_origin     ori: high-copy-number ColE1/pMB1/pBR322/pUC origin of replication
>Addgene plasmid #108141 | mTagBFP2-FKBP-CYB5Atail | depositor full sequence | sequence record 203959 | mTagBFP2-FKBP-CYB5Atail sequence 5229 bps
TAGTTATTAATAGTAATCAATTACGGGGTCATTAGTTCATAGCCCATATATGGAGTTCCGCGTTACATAA
CTTACGGTAAATGGCCCGCCTGGCTGACCGCCCAACGACCCCCGCCCATTGACGTCAATAATGACGTATG
TTCCCATAGTAACGCCAATAGGGACTTTCCATTGACGTCAATGGGTGGAGTATTTACGGTAAACTGCCCA
CTTGGCAGTACATCAAGTGTATCATATGCCAAGTACGCCCCCTATTGACGTCAATGACGGTAAATGGCCC
GCCTGGCATTATGCCCAGTACATGACCTTATGGGACTTTCCTACTTGGCAGTACATCTACGTATTAGTCA
TCGCTATTACCATGGTGATGCGGTTTTGGCAGTACATCAATGGGCGTGGATAGCGGTTTGACTCACGGGG
ATTTCCAAGTCTCCACCCCATTGACGTCAATGGGAGTTTGTTTTGGCACCAAAATCAACGGGACTTTCCA
AAATGTCGTAACAACTCCGCCCCATTGACGCAAATGGGCGGTAGGCGTGTACGGTGGGAGGTCTATATAA
GCAGAGCTGGTTTAGTGAACCGTCAGATCCGCTAGCGCTACCGGTCGCCACCATGGTGAGCGAGCTGATT
AAGGAGAACATGCACATGAAGCTGTACATGGAGGGCACCGTGGACAACCATCACTTCAAGTGCACATCCG
AGGGCGAAGGCAAGCCCTACGAGGGCACCCAGACCATGAGAATCAAGGTGGTCGAGGGCGGCCCTCTCCC
CTTCGCCTTCGACATCCTGGCTACTAGCTTCCTCTACGGCAGCAAGACCTTCATCAACCACACCCAGGGC
ATCCCCGACTTCTTCAAGCAGTCCTTCCCTGAGGGCTTCACATGGGAGAGAGTCACCACATACGAAGACG
GGGGCGTGCTGACCGCTACCCAGGACACCAGCCTCCAGGACGGCTGCCTCATCTACAACGTCAAGATCAG
AGGGGTGAACTTCACATCCAACGGCCCTGTGATGCAGAAGAAAACACTCGGCTGGGAGGCCTTCACCGAG
ACGCTGTACCCCGCTGACGGCGGCCTGGAAGGCAGAAACGACATGGCCCTGAAGCTCGTGGGCGGGAGCC
ATCTGATCGCAAACGCCAAGACCACATATAGATCCAAGAAACCCGCTAAGAACCTCAAGATGCCTGGCGT
CTACTATGTGGACTACAGACTGGAAAGAATCAAGGAGGCCAACAACGAGACCTACGTCGAGCAGCACGAG
GTGGCAGTGGCCAGATACTGCGACCTCCCTAGCAAACTGGGGCACAAGCTTAATTCCGGACTCAGATCTC
GAAGCGCGGCCGCGGGAGCAGGAGGAGCAGCTCGAGCGGCGCTGGGAGTGCAGGTGGAAACCATCTCCCC
AGGAGACGGGCGCACCTTCCCCAAGCGCGGCCAGACCTGCGTGGTGCACTACACCGGGATGCTTGAAGAT
GGAAAGAAATTTGATTCCTCCCGGGACAGAAACAAGCCCTTTAAGTTTATGCTAGGCAAGCAGGAGGTGA
TCCGAGGCTGGGAAGAAGGGGTTGCCCAGATGAGTGTGGGTCAGAGAGCCAAACTGACTATATCTCCAGA
TTATGCCTATGGTGCCACTGGGCACCCAGGCATCATCCCACCACATGCCACTCTCGTCTTCGATGTGGAG
CTTCTAAAACTGGAAAGTGCTGGTGGTAGTGCTGGTGGTAGTGCTGGTGGTAGTGCTGGTGGTAGTGCTG
GTGGTCCGCGAGCTCAAGCTTCGAATTCTATCACTACTATTGATTCTAGTTCCAGTTGGTGGACCAACTG
GGTGATCCCTGCCATCTCTGCAGTGGCCGTCGCCTTGATGTATCGCCTATACATGGCAGAGGACTGAGGA
TCCACCGGATCTAGATAACTGATCATAATCAGCCATACCACATTTGTAGAGGTTTTACTTGCTTTAAAAA
ACCTCCCACACCTCCCCCTGAACCTGAAACATAAAATGAATGCAATTGTTGTTGTTAACTTGTTTATTGC
AGCTTATAATGGTTACAAATAAAGCAATAGCATCACAAATTTCACAAATAAAGCATTTTTTTCACTGCAT
TCTAGTTGTGGTTTGTCCAAACTCATCAATGTATCTTAACGCGTAAATTGTAAGCGTTAATATTTTGTTA
AAATTCGCGTTAAATTTTTGTTAAATCAGCTCATTTTTTAACCAATAGGCCGAAATCGGCAAAATCCCTT
ATAAATCAAAAGAATAGACCGAGATAGGGT
[37 nt withheld, positions 2271-2307]
AAAGAACGTGGACTCCAACGTCAAAGG
[49 nt withheld, positions 2335-2383]
T
[91 nt withheld, positions 2385-2475]
G
[124 nt withheld, positions 2477-2600]
CAGGTGGCACTTTTCGGGGAAATGTGCGCGGAACCCCTATTTGTTTATTTTTCTAAATACATTCAAATAT
GTATCCGCTCATGAGACAATAACCCTGATAAATGCTTCAATAATATTGAAAAAGGAAGAGTCCTGAGGCG
GAAAGAACCAGCTGTGGAATGTGTGTCAGTTAGGGTGTGGAAAGTCCCCAGGCTCCCCAGCAGGCAGAAG
TATGCAAAGCATGCATCTCAATTAGTCAGCAACCAGGTGTGGAAAGTCCCCAGGCTCCCCAGCAGGCAGA
AGTATGCAAAGCATGCATCTCAATTAGTCAGCAACCATAGTCCCGCCCCTAACTCCGCCCATCCCGCCCC
TAACTCCGCCCAGTTCCGCCCATTCTCCGCCCCATGGCTGACTAATTTTTTTTATTTATGCAGAGGCCGA
GGCCGCCTCGGCCTCTGAGCTATTCCAGAAGTAGTGAGGAGGCTTTTTTGGAGGCCTAGGCTTTTGCAAA
GATCGATCAAGAGACAGGATGAGGATCGTTTCGCATGATTGAACAAGATGGATTGCACGCAGGTTCTCCG
GCCGCTTGGGTGGAGAGGCTATTCGGCTATGACTGGGCACAACAGACAATCGGCTGCTCTGATGCCGCCG
TGTTCCGGCTGTCAGCGCAGGGGCGCCCGGTTCTTTTTGTCAAGACCGACCTGTCCGGTGCCCTGAATGA
ACTGCAAGACGAGGCAGCGCGGCTATCGTGGCTGGCCACGACGGGCGTTCCTTGCGCAGCTGTGCTCGAC
GTTGTCACTGAAGCGGGAAGGGACTGGCTGCTATTGGGCGAAGTGCCGGGGCAGGATCTCCTGTCATCTC
ACCTTGCTCCTGCCGAGAAAGTATCCATCATGGCTGATGCAATGCGGCGGCTGCATACGCTTGATCCGGC
TACCTGCCCATTCGACCACCAAGCGAAACATCGCATCGAGCGAGCACGTACTCGGATGGAAGCCGGTCTT
GTCGATCAGGATGATCTGGACGAAGAGCATCAGGGGCTCGCGCCAGCCGAACTGTTCGCCAGGCTCAAGG
CGAGCATGCCCGACGGCGAGGATCTCGTCGTGACCCATGGCGATGCCTGCTTGCCGAATATCATGGTGGA
AAATGGCCGCTTTTCTGGATTCATCGACTGTGGCCGGCTGGGTGTGGCGGACCGCTATCAGGACATAGCG
TTGGCTACCCGTGATATTGCTGAAGAGCTTGGCGGCGAATGGGCTGACCGCTTCCTCGTGCTTTACGGTA
TCGCCGCTCCCGATTCGCAGCGCATCGCCTTCTATCGCCTTCTTGACGAGTTCTTCTGAGCGGGACTCTG
GGGTTCGAAATGACCGACCAAGCGACGCCCAACCTGCCATCACGAGATTTCGATTCCACCGCCGCCTTCT
ATGAAAGGTTGGGCTTCGGAATCGTTTTCCGGGACGCCGGCTGGATGATCCTCCAGCGCGGGGATCTCAT
GCTGGAGTTCTTCGCCCACCCTAGGGGGAGGCTAACTGAAACACGGAAGGAGACAATACCGGAAGGAACC
CGCGCTATGACGGCAATAAAAAGACAGAATAAAACGCACGGTGTTGGGTCGTTTGTTCATAAACGCGGGG
TTCGGTCCCAGGGCTGGCACTCTGTCGATACCCCACCGAGACCCCATTGGGGCCAATACGCCCGCGTTTC
TTCCTTTTCCCCACCCCACCCCCCAAGTTCGGGTGAAGGCCCAGGGCTCGCAGCCAACGTCGGGGCGGCA
GGCCCTGCCATAGCCTCAGGTTACTCATATATACTTTAGATTGATTTAAAACTTCATTTTTAATTTAAAA
GGATCTAGGTGAAGATCCTTTTTGATAATCTCATGACCAAAATCCCTTAACGTGAGTTTTCGTTCCACTG
AGCGTCAGACCCCGTAGAAAAGATCAAAGGATCTTCTTGAGATCCTTTTTTTCTGCGCGTAATCTGCTGC
TTGCAAACAAAAAAACCACCGCTACCAGCGGTGGTTTGTTTGCCGGATCAAGAGCTACCAACTCTTTTTC
CGAAGGTAACTGGCTTCAGCAGAGCGCAGATACCAAATACTGTCCTTCTAGTGTAGCCGTAGTTAGGCCA
CCACTTCAAGAACTCTGTAGCACCGCCTACATACCTCGCTCTGCTAATCCTGTTACCAGTGGCTGCTGCC
AGTGGCGATAAGTCGTGTCTTACCGGGTTGGACTCAAGACGATAGTTACCGGATAAGGCGCAGCGGTCGG
GCTGAACGGGGGGTTCGTGCACACAGCCCAGCTTGGAGCGAACGACCTACACCGAACTGAGATACCTACA
GCGTGAGCTATGAGAAAGCGCCACGCTTCCCGAAGGGAGAAAGGCGGACAGGTATCCGGTAAGCGGCAGG
GTCGGAACAGGAGAGCGCACGAGGGAGCTTCCAGGGGGAAACGCCTGGTATCTTTATAGTCCTGTCGGGT
TTCGCCACCTCTGACTTGAGCGTCGATTTTTGTGATGCTCGTCAGGGGGGCGGAGCCTATGGAAAAACGC
CAGCAACGCGGCCTTTTTACGGTTCCTGGCCTTTTGCTGGCCTTTTGCTCACATGTTCTTTCCTGCGTTA
TCCCCTGATTCTGTGGATAACCGTATTACCGCCATGCAT
