Features (pLannotate 1.2.2; 16 found; start..end, strand, type, name):
     60..363     +  enhancer       CMV enhancer: human cytomegalovirus immediate early enhancer
    364..567     +  promoter       CMV promoter: human cytomegalovirus (CMV) immediate early promoter
    616..1314    +  CDS            TagBFP: monomeric blue fluorescent protein mammalian codon-optimized
   1314..1331    +  misc_feature   MCS (fragment): multiple cloning site
   1372..1694    +  CDS            FKBP (fragment): human FK506-binding protein FKBP12
   1761..1883    +  CDS            Cyb5a (fragment): CYB5_MOUSE - Also known as Cyb5. Experimental evidence at protein level: Swiss-Prot protein existence level 1. Cytochrome b5 is a membrane-bound hemoprotein functioning as an electron carrier for several membrane-bound oxygenases. It is also involved in several steps of the sterol biosynthesis pathway, particularly in the C-5 double bond introduction during the C-5 desaturation. From Mus musculus (Mouse).
   1909..1993    +  CDS            large T antigen (fragment): large T antigen from SV40 (simian virus 40)
   2016..2137    +  polyA_signal   SV40 poly(A) signal: SV40 polyadenylation signal
   2171..2599    -  rep_origin     f1 ori (sequence partly withheld): f1 bacteriophage origin of replication; arrow indicates direction of (+) strand synthesis
   2626..2730    +  promoter       AmpR promoter: bla
   2732..3089    +  promoter       SV40 promoter: SV40 enhancer and early promoter
   3124..3918    +  CDS            NeoR/KanR: aminoglycoside phosphotransferase from Tn5; aph(3')-II (or nptII); confers resistance to neomycin, kanamycin, and G418 (Geneticin®)
   3939..4091    +  CDS            ble (fragment): BLE_KLEPN - Experimental evidence at protein level: Swiss-Prot protein existence level 1. Binding protein with a strong affinity to the bleomycin family of antibiotics. Binds to CL990; an antimitotic-antibiotic compound. From Klebsiella pneumoniae.
   4150..4197    +  polyA_signal   HSV TK poly(A) signal: herpes simplex virus thymidine kinase polyadenylation signal (Cole and Stacy, 1985)
   4288..4304    -  polyA_signal   bGH poly(A) signal (fragment): bovine growth hormone polyadenylation signal
   4526..5114    +  rep_origin     ori: high-copy-number ColE1/pMB1/pBR322/pUC origin of replication
>Addgene plasmid #108141 | mTagBFP2-FKBP-CYB5Atail | addgene full sequence | sequence record 207851 | Addgene NGS Result
AGTTATTAATAGTAATCAATTACGGGGTCATTAGTTCATAGCCCATATATGGAGTTCCGCGTTACATAAC
TTACGGTAAATGGCCCGCCTGGCTGACCGCCCAACGACCCCCGCCCATTGACGTCAATAATGACGTATGT
TCCCATAGTAACGCCAATAGGGACTTTCCATTGACGTCAATGGGTGGAGTATTTACGGTAAACTGCCCAC
TTGGCAGTACATCAAGTGTATCATATGCCAAGTACGCCCCCTATTGACGTCAATGACGGTAAATGGCCCG
CCTGGCATTATGCCCAGTACATGACCTTATGGGACTTTCCTACTTGGCAGTACATCTACGTATTAGTCAT
CGCTATTACCATGGTGATGCGGTTTTGGCAGTACATCAATGGGCGTGGATAGCGGTTTGACTCACGGGGA
TTTCCAAGTCTCCACCCCATTGACGTCAATGGGAGTTTGTTTTGGCACCAAAATCAACGGGACTTTCCAA
AATGTCGTAACAACTCCGCCCCATTGACGCAAATGGGCGGTAGGCGTGTACGGTGGGAGGTCTATATAAG
CAGAGCTGGTTTAGTGAACCGTCAGATCCGCTAGCGCTACCGGTCGCCACCATGGTGAGCGAGCTGATTA
AGGAGAACATGCACATGAAGCTGTACATGGAGGGCACCGTGGACAACCATCACTTCAAGTGCACATCCGA
GGGCGAAGGCAAGCCCTACGAGGGCACCCAGACCATGAGAATCAAGGTGGTCGAGGGCGGCCCTCTCCCC
TTCGCCTTCGACATCCTGGCTACTAGCTTCCTCTACGGCAGCAAGACCTTCATCAACCACACCCAGGGCA
TCCCCGACTTCTTCAAGCAGTCCTTCCCTGAGGGCTTCACATGGGAGAGAGTCACCACATACGAAGACGG
GGGCGTGCTGACCGCTACCCAGGACACCAGCCTCCAGGACGGCTGCCTCATCTACAACGTCAAGATCAGA
GGGGTGAACTTCACATCCAACGGCCCTGTGATGCAGAAGAAAACACTCGGCTGGGAGGCCTTCACCGAGA
CGCTGTACCCCGCTGACGGCGGCCTGGAAGGCAGAAACGACATGGCCCTGAAGCTCGTGGGCGGGAGCCA
TCTGATCGCAAACGCCAAGACCACATATAGATCCAAGAAACCCGCTAAGAACCTCAAGATGCCTGGCGTC
TACTATGTGGACTACAGACTGGAAAGAATCAAGGAGGCCAACAACGAGACCTACGTCGAGCAGCACGAGG
TGGCAGTGGCCAGATACTGCGACCTCCCTAGCAAACTGGGGCACAAGCTTAATTCCGGACTCAGATCTCG
AAGCGCGGCCGCGGGAGCAGGAGGAGCAGCTCGAGCGGCGCTGGGAGTGCAGGTGGAAACCATCTCCCCA
GGAGACGGGCGCACCTTCCCCAAGCGCGGCCAGACCTGCGTGGTGCACTACACCGGGATGCTTGAAGATG
GAAAGAAATTTGATTCCTCCCGGGACAGAAACAAGCCCTTTAAGTTTATGCTAGGCAAGCAGGAGGTGAT
CCGAGGCTGGGAAGAAGGGGTTGCCCAGATGAGTGTGGGTCAGAGAGCCAAACTGACTATATCTCCAGAT
TATGCCTATGGTGCCACTGGGCACCCAGGCATCATCCCACCACATGCCACTCTCGTCTTCGATGTGGAGC
TTCTAAAACTGGAAAGTGCTGGTGGTAGTGCTGGTGGTAGTGCTGGTGGTAGTGCTGGTGGTAGTGCTGG
TGGTCCGCGAGCTCAAGCTTCGAATTCTATCACTACTATTGATTCTAGTTCCAGTTGGTGGACCAACTGG
GTGATCCCTGCCATCTCTGCAGTGGCCGTCGCCTTGATGTATCGCCTATACATGGCAGAGGACTGAGGAT
CCACCGGATCTAGATAACTGATCATAATCAGCCATACCACATTTGTAGAGGTTTTACTTGCTTTAAAAAA
CCTCCCACACCTCCCCCTGAACCTGAAACATAAAATGAATGCAATTGTTGTTGTTAACTTGTTTATTGCA
GCTTATAATGGTTACAAATAAAGCAATAGCATCACAAATTTCACAAATAAAGCATTTTTTTCACTGCATT
CTAGTTGTGGTTTGTCCAAACTCATCAATGTATCTTAACGCGTAAATTGTAAGCGTTAATATTTTGTTAA
AATTCGCGTTAAATTTTTGTTAAATCAGCTCATTTTTTAACCAATAGGCCGAAATCGGCAAAATCCCTTA
TAAATCAAAAGAATAGACCGAGATAGGGT
[37 nt withheld, positions 2270-2306]
AAAGAACGTGGACTCCAACGTCAAAGG
[49 nt withheld, positions 2334-2382]
T
[91 nt withheld, positions 2384-2474]
G
[124 nt withheld, positions 2476-2599]
CAGGTGGCACTTTTCGGGGAAATGTGCGCGGAACCCCTATTTGTTTATTTTTCTAAATACATTCAAATAT
GTATCCGCTCATGAGACAATAACCCTGATAAATGCTTCAATAATATTGAAAAAGGAAGAGTCCTGAGGCG
GAAAGAACCAGCTGTGGAATGTGTGTCAGTTAGGGTGTGGAAAGTCCCCAGGCTCCCCAGCAGGCAGAAG
TATGCAAAGCATGCATCTCAATTAGTCAGCAACCAGGTGTGGAAAGTCCCCAGGCTCCCCAGCAGGCAGA
AGTATGCAAAGCATGCATCTCAATTAGTCAGCAACCATAGTCCCGCCCCTAACTCCGCCCATCCCGCCCC
TAACTCCGCCCAGTTCCGCCCATTCTCCGCCCCATGGCTGACTAATTTTTTTTATTTATGCAGAGGCCGA
GGCCGCCTCGGCCTCTGAGCTATTCCAGAAGTAGTGAGGAGGCTTTTTTGGAGGCCTAGGCTTTTGCAAA
GATCGATCAAGAGACAGGATGAGGATCGTTTCGCATGATTGAACAAGATGGATTGCACGCAGGTTCTCCG
GCCGCTTGGGTGGAGAGGCTATTCGGCTATGACTGGGCACAACAGACAATCGGCTGCTCTGATGCCGCCG
TGTTCCGGCTGTCAGCGCAGGGGCGCCCGGTTCTTTTTGTCAAGACCGACCTGTCCGGTGCCCTGAATGA
ACTGCAAGACGAGGCAGCGCGGCTATCGTGGCTGGCCACGACGGGCGTTCCTTGCGCAGCTGTGCTCGAC
GTTGTCACTGAAGCGGGAAGGGACTGGCTGCTATTGGGCGAAGTGCCGGGGCAGGATCTCCTGTCATCTC
ACCTTGCTCCTGCCGAGAAAGTATCCATCATGGCTGATGCAATGCGGCGGCTGCATACGCTTGATCCGGC
TACCTGCCCATTCGACCACCAAGCGAAACATCGCATCGAGCGAGCACGTACTCGGATGGAAGCCGGTCTT
GTCGATCAGGATGATCTGGACGAAGAGCATCAGGGGCTCGCGCCAGCCGAACTGTTCGCCAGGCTCAAGG
CGAGCATGCCCGACGGCGAGGATCTCGTCGTGACCCATGGCGATGCCTGCTTGCCGAATATCATGGTGGA
AAATGGCCGCTTTTCTGGATTCATCGACTGTGGCCGGCTGGGTGTGGCGGACCGCTATCAGGACATAGCG
TTGGCTACCCGTGATATTGCTGAAGAGCTTGGCGGCGAATGGGCTGACCGCTTCCTCGTGCTTTACGGTA
TCGCCGCTCCCGATTCGCAGCGCATCGCCTTCTATCGCCTTCTTGACGAGTTCTTCTGAGCGGGACTCTG
GGGTTCGAAATGACCGACCAAGCGACGCCCAACCTGCCATCACGAGATTTCGATTCCACCGCCGCCTTCT
ATGAAAGGTTGGGCTTCGGAATCGTTTTCCGGGACGCCGGCTGGATGATCCTCCAGCGCGGGGATCTCAT
GCTGGAGTTCTTCGCCCACCCTAGGGGGAGGCTAACTGAAACACGGAAGGAGACAATACCGGAAGGAACC
CGCGCTATGACGGCAATAAAAAGACAGAATAAAACGCACGGTGTTGGGTCGTTTGTTCATAAACGCGGGG
TTCGGTCCCAGGGCTGGCACTCTGTCGATACCCCACCGAGACCCCATTGGGGCCAATACGCCCGCGTTTC
TTCCTTTTCCCCACCCCACCCCCCAAGTTCGGGTGAAGGCCCAGGGCTCGCAGCCAACGTCGGGGCGGCA
GGCCCTGCCATAGCCTCAGGTTACTCATATATACTTTAGATTGATTTAAAACTTCATTTTTAATTTAAAA
GGATCTAGGTGAAGATCCTTTTTGATAATCTCATGACCAAAATCCCTTAACGTGAGTTTTCGTTCCACTG
AGCGTCAGACCCCGTAGAAAAGATCAAAGGATCTTCTTGAGATCCTTTTTTTCTGCGCGTAATCTGCTGC
TTGCAAACAAAAAAACCACCGCTACCAGCGGTGGTTTGTTTGCCGGATCAAGAGCTACCAACTCTTTTTC
CGAAGGTAACTGGCTTCAGCAGAGCGCAGATACCAAATACTGTTCTTCTAGTGTAGCCGTAGTTAGGCCA
CCACTTCAAGAACTCTGTAGCACCGCCTACATACCTCGCTCTGCTAATCCTGTTACCAGTGGCTGCTGCC
AGTGGCGATAAGTCGTGTCTTACCGGGTTGGACTCAAGACGATAGTTACCGGATAAGGCGCAGCGGTCGG
GCTGAACGGGGGGTTCGTGCACACAGCCCAGCTTGGAGCGAACGACCTACACCGAACTGAGATACCTACA
GCGTGAGCTATGAGAAAGCGCCACGCTTCCCGAAGGGAGAAAGGCGGACAGGTATCCGGTAAGCGGCAGG
GTCGGAACAGGAGAGCGCACGAGGGAGCTTCCAGGGGGAAACGCCTGGTATCTTTATAGTCCTGTCGGGT
TTCGCCACCTCTGACTTGAGCGTCGATTTTTGTGATGCTCGTCAGGGGGGCGGAGCCTATGGAAAAACGC
CAGCAACGCGGCCTTTTTACGGTTCCTGGCCTTTTGCTGGCCTTTTGCTCACATGTTCTTTCCTGCGTTA
TCCCCTGATTCTGTGGATAACCGTATTACCGCCATGCATT
